>Addgene plasmid #183359 | pMSCV-IRES-GFP-human-Caspase-1 | addgene full sequence | sequence record 361452 | Addgene NGS Result
CTTTTGACCCCCCTCCCTGGGTCAAGCCCTTTGTACACCCTAAGCCTCCGCCTCCTCTTCCTCCATCCGC
CCCGTCTCTCCCCCTTGAACCTCCTCGTTCGACCCCGCCTCGATCCTCCCTTTATCCAGCCCTCACTCCT
TCTCTAGGCGCCGGAATTAGATCTCTCGAGATCGATGCGGCCGCGCCACCATGGAACAAAAACTCATCTC
AGAAGAGGATCTG
[1212 nt withheld, positions 224-1435]
TAAGTCGACGGTATCGATAAGCTTGATATCGAATTCCGCCCCCCCCCCTAACGTTACTGGCCGAAGCCGC
TTGGAATAAGGCCGGTGTGCGTTTGTCTATATGTTATTTTCCACCATATTGCCGTCTTTTGGCAATGTGA
GGGCCCGGAAACCTGGCCCTGTCTTCTTGACGAGCATTCCTAGGGGTCTTTCCCCTCTCGCCAAAGGAAT
GCAAGGTCTGTTGAATGTCGTGAAGGAAGCAGTTCCTCTGGAAGCTTCTTGAAGACAAACAACGTCTGTA
GCGACCCTTTGCAGGCAGCGGAACCCCCCACCTGGCGACAGGTGCCTCTGCGGCCAAAAGCCACGTGTAT
AAGATACACCTGCAAAGGCGGCACAACCCCAGTGCCACGTTGTGAGTTGGATAGTTGTGGAAAGAGTCAA
ATGGCTCTCCTCAAGCGTATTCAACAAGGGGCTGAAGGATGCCCAGAAGGTACCCCATTGTATGGGATCT
GATCTGGGGCCTCGGTGCACATGCTTTACATGTGTTTAGTCGAGGTTAAAAAAACGTCTAGGCCCCCCGA
ACCACGGGGACGTGGTTTTCCTTTGAAAAACACGATGATAATATGGCCACAACCATGGTGAGCAAGGGCG
AGGAGCTGTTCACCGGGGTGGTGCCCATCCTGGTCGAGCTGGACGGCGACGTAAACGGCCACAAGTTCAG
CGTGTCTGGCGAGGGCGAGGGCGATGCCACCTACGGCAAGCTGACCCTGAAGTTCATCTGCACCACCGGC
AAGCTGCCCGTGCCCTGGCCCACCCTCGTGACCACCCTGACCTACGGCGTGCAGTGCTTCAGCCGCTACC
CCGACCACATGAAGCAGCACGACTTCTTCAAGTCCGCCATGCCCGAAGGCTACGTCCAGGAGCGCACCAT
CTTCTTCAAGGACGACGGCAACTACAAGACCCGCGCCGAGGTGAAGTTCGAGGGCGACACCCTGGTGAAC
CGCATCGAGCTGAAGGGCATCGACTTCAAGGAGGACGGCAACATCCTGGGGCACAAGCTGGAGTACAACT
ACAACAGCCACAACGTCTATATCATGGCCGACAAGCAGAAGAACGGCATCAAGGCGAACTTCAAGATCCG
CCACAACATCGAGGACGGCAGCGTGCAGCTCGCCGACCACTACCAGCAGAACACCCCCATCGGCGACGGC
CCCGTGCTGCTGCCCGACAACCACTACCTGAGCACCCAGTCCGCCCTGAGCAAAGACCCCAACGAGAAGC
GCGATCACATGGTCCTGCTGGAGTTCGTGACCGCCGCCGGGATCACTCTCGGCATGGACGAGCTGTACAA
GTAATGAATTAATTAAGAATTCGATAAAATAAAAGATTTTATTTAGTCTCCAGAAAAAGGGGGGAATGAA
AGACCCCACCTGTAGGTTTGGCAAGCTAGCTTAAGTAACGCCATTTTGCAAGGCATGGAAAATACATAAC
TGAGAATAGAGAAGTTCAGATCAAGGTTAGGAACAGAGAGACAGCAGAATATGGGCCAAACAGGATATCT
GTGGTAAGCAGTTCCTGCCCCGGCTCAGGGCCAAGAACAGATGGTCCCCAGATGCGGTCCCGCCCTCAGC
AGTTTCTAGAGAACCATCAGATGTTTCCAGGGTGCCCCAAGGACCTGAAATGACCCTGTGCCTTATTTGA
ACTAACCAATCAGTTCGCTTCTCGCTTCTGTTCGCGCGCTTCTGCTCCCCGAGCTCAATAAAAGAGCCCA
CAACCCCTCACTCGGCGCGCCAGTCCTCCGATAGACTGCGTCGCCCGGGTACCCGTGTATCCAATAAACC
CTCTTGCAGTTGCATCCGACTTGTGGTCTCGCTGTTCCTTGGGAGGGTCTCCTCTGAGTGATTGACTACC
CGTCAGCGGGGGTCTTTCATGGGTAACAGTTTCTTGAAGTTGGAGAACAACATTCTGAGGGTAGGAGTCG
AATATTAAGTAATCCTGACTCAATTAGCCACTGTTTTGAATCCACATACTCCAATACTCCTGAAATAGTT
CATTATGGACAGCGCAGAAAGAGCTGGGGAGAATTGTGAAATTGTTATCCGCTCACAATTCCACACAACA
TACGAGCCGGAAGCATAAAGTGTAAAGCCTGGGGTGCCTAATGAGTGAGCTAACTCACATTAATTGCGTT
GCGCTCACTGCCCGCTTTCCAGTCGGGAAACCTGTCGTGCCAGCTGCATTAATGAATCGGCCAACGCGCG
GGGAGAGGCGGTTTGCGTATTGGGCGCTCTTCCGCTTCCTCGCTCACTGACTCGCTGCGCTCGGTCGTTC
GGCTGCGGCGAGCGGTATCAGCTCACTCAAAGGCGGTAATACGGTTATCCACAGAATCAGGGGATAACGC
AGGAAAGAACATGTGAGCAAAAGGCCAGCAAAAGGCCAGGAACCGTAAAAAGGCCGCGTTGCTGGCGTTT
TTCCATAGGCTCCGCCCCCCTGACGAGCATCACAAAAATCGACGCTCAAGTCAGAGGTGGCGAAACCCGA
CAGGACTATAAAGATACCAGGCGTTTCCCCCTGGAAGCTCCCTCGTGCGCTCTCCTGTTCCGACCCTGCC
GCTTACCGGATACCTGTCCGCCTTTCTCCCTTCGGGAAGCGTGGCGCTTTCTCATAGCTCACGCTGTAGG
TATCTCAGTTCGGTGTAGGTCGTTCGCTCCAAGCTGGGCTGTGTGCACGAACCCCCCGTTCAGCCCGACC
GCTGCGCCTTATCCGGTAACTATCGTCTTGAGTCCAACCCGGTAAGACACGACTTATCGCCACTGGCAGC
AGCCACTGGTAACAGGATTAGCAGAGCGAGGTATGTAGGCGGTGCTACAGAGTTCTTGAAGTGGTGGCCT
AACTACGGCTACACTAGAAGAACAGTATTTGGTATCTGCGCTCTGCTGAAGCCAGTTACCTTCGGAAAAA
GAGTTGGTAGCTCTTGATCCGGCAAACAAACCACCGCTGGTAGCGGTGGTTTTTTTGTTTGCAAGCAGCA
GATTACGCGCAGAAAAAAAGGATCTCAAGAAGATCCTTTGATCTTTTCTACGGGGTCTGACGCTCAGTGG
AACGAAAACTCACGTTAAGGGATTTTGGTCATGAGATTATCAAAAAGGATCTTCACCTAGATCCTTTTAA
ATTAAAAATGAAGTTTTAAATCAATCTAAAGTATATATGAGTAAACTTGGTCTGACAGTTACCAATGCTT
AATCAGTGAGGCACCTATCTCAGCGATCTGTCTATTTCGTTCATCCATAGTTGCCTGACTCCCCGTCGTG
TAGATAACTACGATACGGGAGGGCTTACCATCTGGCCCCAGTGCTGCAATGATACCGCGAGACCCACGCT
CACCGGCTCCAGATTTATCAGCAATAAACCAGCCAGCCGGAAGGGCCGAGCGCAGAAGTGGTCCTGCAAC
TTTATCCGCCTCCATCCAGTCTATTAATTGTTGCCGGGAAGCTAGAGTAAGTAGTTCGCCAGTTAATAGT
TTGCGCAACGTTGTTGCCATTGCTACAGGCATCGTGGTGTCACGCTCGTCGTTTGGTATGGCTTCATTCA
GCTCCGGTTCCCAACGATCAAGGCGAGTTACATGATCCCCCATGTTGTGCAAAAAAGCGGTTAGCTCCTT
CGGTCCTCCGATCGTTGTCAGAAGTAAGTTGGCCGCAGTGTTATCACTCATGGTTATGGCAGCACTGCAT
AATTCTCTTACTGTCATGCCATCCGTAAGATGCTTTTCTGTGACTGGTGAGTACTCAACCAAGTCATTCT
GAGAATAGTGTATGCGGCGACCGAGTTGCTCTTGCCCGGCGTCAATACGGGATAATACCGCGCCACATAG
CAGAACTTTAAAAGTGCTCATCATTGGAAAACGTTCTTCGGGGCGAAAACTCTCAAGGATCTTACCGCTG
TTGAGATCCAGTTCGATGTAACCCACTCGTGCACCCAACTGATCTTCAGCATCTTTTACTTTCACCAGCG
TTTCTGGGTGAGCAAAAACAGGAAGGCAAAATGCCGCAAAAAAGGGAATAAGGGCGACACGGAAATGTTG
AATACTCATACTCTTCCTTTTTCAATATTATTGAAGCATTTATCAGGGTTATTGTCTCATGAGCGGATAC
ATATTTGAATGTATTTAGAAAAATAAACAAATAGGGGTTCCGCGCACATTTCCCCGAAAAGTGCCACCTG
ACGTCTAAGAAACCATTATTATCATGACATTAACCTATAAAAATAGGCGTATCACGAGGCCCTTTCGTCT
CGCGCGTTTCGGTGATGACGGTGAAAACCTCTGACACATGCAGCTCCCGGAGACGGTCACAGCTTGTCTG
TAAGCGGATGCCGGGAGCAGACAAGCCCGTCAGGGCGCGTCAGCGGGTGTTGGCGGGTGTCGGGGCTGGC
TTAACTATGCGGCATCAGAGCAGATTGTACTGAGAGTGCACCATATGCGGTGTGAAATACCGCACAGATG
CGTAAGGAGAAAATACCGCATCAGGCGCCATTCGCCATTCAGGCTGCGCAACTGTTGGGAAGGGCGATCG
GTGCGGGCCTCTTCGCTATTACGCCAGCTGGCGAAAGGGGGATGTGCTGCAAGGCGATTAAGTTGGGTAA
CGCCAGGGTTTTCCCAGTCACGACGTTGTAAAACGACGGCGCAAGGAATGGTGCATGCAAGGAGATGGCG
CCCAACAGTCCCCCGGCCACGGGGCCTGCCACCATACCCACGCCGAAACAAGCGCTCATGAGCCCGAAGT
GGCGAGCCCGATCTTCCCCATCGGTGATGTCGGCGATATAGGCGCCAGCAACCGCACCTGTGGCGCCGGT
GATGCCGGCCACGATGCGTCCGGCGTAGAGGCGATTAGTCCAATTTGTTAAAGACAGGATATCAGTGGTC
CAGGCTCTAGTTTTGACTCAACAATATCACCAGCTGAAGCCTATAGAGTACGAGCCATAGATAAAATAAA
AGATTTTATTTAGTCTCCAGAAAAAGGGGGGAATGAAAGACCCCACCTGTAGGTTTGGCAAGCTAGCTTA
AGTAACGCCATTTTGCAAGGCATGGAAAATACATAACTGAGAATAGAGAAGTTCAGATCAAGGTTAGGAA
CAGAGAGACAGCAGAATATGGGCCAAACAGGATATCTGTGGTAAGCAGTTCCTGCCCCGGCTCAGGGCCA
AGAACAGATGGTCCCCAGATGCGGTCCCGCCCTCAGCAGTTTCTAGAGAACCATCAGATGTTTCCAGGGT
GCCCCAAGGACCTGAAATGACCCTGTGCCTTATTTGAACTAACCAATCAGTTCGCTTCTCGCTTCTGTTC
GCGCGCTTCTGCTCCCCGAGCTCAATAAAAGAGCCCACAACCCCTCACTCGGCGCGCCAGTCCTCCGATA
GACTGCGTCGCCCGGGTACCCGTATTCCCAATAAAGCCTCTTGCTGTTTGCATCCGAATCGTGGACTCGC
TGATCCTTGGGAGGGTCTCCTCAGATTGATTGACTGCCCACCTCGGGGGTCTTTCATTTGGAGGTTCCAC
CGAGATTTGGAGACCCCTGCCCAGGGACCACCGACCCCCCCGCCGGGAGGTAAGCTGGCCAGCGGTCGTT
TCGTGTCTGTCTCTGTCTTTGTGCGTGTTTGTGCCGGCATCTAATGTTTGCGCCTGCGTCTGTACTAGTT
AGCTAACTAGCTCTGTATCTGGCGGACCCGTGGTGGAACTGACGAGTTCTGAACACCCGGCCGCAACCCT
GGGAGACGTCCCAGGGACTTTGGGGGCCGTTTTTGTGGCCCGACCTGAGGAAGGGAGTCGATGTGGAATC
CGACCCCGTCAGGATATGTGGTTCTGGTAGGAGACGAGAACCTAAAACAGTTCCCGCCTCCGTCTGAATT
TTTGCTTTCGGTTTGGAACCGAAGCCGCGCGTCTTGTCTGCTGCAGCGCTGCAGCATCGTTCTGTGTTGT
CTCTGTCTGACTGTGTTTCTGTATTTGTCTGAAAATTAGGGCCAGACTGTTACCACTCCCTTAAGTTTGA
CCTTAGGTCACTGGAAAGATGTCGAGCGGATCGCTCACAACCAGTCGGTAGATGTCAAGAAGAGACGTTG
GGTTACCTTCTGCTCTGCAGAATGGCCAACCTTTAACGTCGGATGGCCGCGAGACGGCACCTTTAACCGA
GACCTCATCACCCAGGTTAAGATCAAGGTCTTTTCACCTGGCCCGCATGGACACCCAGACCAGGTCCCCT
ACATCGTGACCTGGGAAGCCTTGG
Features (pLannotate 1.2.2; 20 found; start..end, strand, type, name):
    224..1435    +  CDS            CASP1 (sequence withheld): CASP1_HUMAN - Also known as IL1BC, IL1BCE. Experimental evidence at protein level: Swiss-Prot protein existence level 1. [Isoform Epsilon]: Apoptosis inactive. From Homo sapiens (Human).
   1439..1472    -  misc_feature   MCS (fragment): pBluescript multiple cloning site
   1574..2036    +  misc_feature   IRES: internal ribosome entry site (IRES) of the encephalomyocarditis virus (EMCV)
   2050..2769    +  CDS            EGFP: the original enhanced GFP (Yang et al., 1996) mammalian codon-optimized
   2831..3345    +  LTR            3' LTR: 3' long terminal repeat from murine embryonic stem cell virus
   3507..3523    -  protein_bind   lac operator: The lac repressor binds to the lac operator to inhibit transcription in E. coli. This inhibition can be relieved by adding lactose or isopropyl-β-D-thiogalactopyranoside (IPTG). lac repressor encoded by lacI
   3531..3561    -  promoter       lac promoter: promoter for the E. coli lac operon
   3576..3597    -  protein_bind   CAP binding site: CAP binding activates transcription in the presence of cAMP. E. coli catabolite activator protein
   3610..3702    -  CDS            lacI (fragment): lac repressor; lacI; The lac repressor binds to the lac operator to inhibit transcription in E. coli. This inhibition can be relieved by adding lactose or isopropyl-β-D-thiogalactopyranoside (IPTG).
   3885..4473    -  rep_origin     ori: high-copy-number ColE1/pMB1/pBR322/pUC origin of replication
   4644..5504    -  CDS            AmpR: β-lactamase; bla; confers resistance to ampicillin, carbenicillin, and related antibiotics
   5505..5609    -  promoter       AmpR promoter: bla
   5704..5739    +  CDS            rop (fragment): Rop protein, which maintains plasmids at low copy number; rop
   5841..5940    +  misc_feature   bom (fragment): basis of mobility region from pBR322
   5946..6095    -  CDS            lacZα (fragment): LacZα fragment of β-galactosidase; lacZ fragment
   6095..6296    -  CDS            TcR (fragment): tetracycline efflux protein; tet; confers resistance to tetracycline
   6297..6395    +  CDS            env (fragment): murine leukemia virus gPr80 envelope polyprotein precursor; env; proteolytically cleaved into gp70SU and p15TM subunits
   6437..6953    +  LTR            5' LTR: 5' long terminal repeat from murine embryonic stem cell virus
   7017..7358    +  misc_feature   MESV Ψ: packaging signal of murine embryonic stem cell virus
   7425..152     +  CDS            gag (truncated) (across the origin): truncated Moloney murine leukemia virus (MMLV) gag gene lacking the start codon
