[The description below was written by a language model from this plasmid's Addgene catalogue record and pLannotate feature annotations shown in this document.]
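Description:
pMSCV-IRES-GFP-human-Caspase-1 is a gammaretroviral transfer vector built on the pMSCV-IRES-EGFP backbone, designed to deliver human caspase-1 (CASP1, also known as ICE or IL-1β converting enzyme) into mammalian cells by retroviral transduction. The sequenced plasmid is about 7.7 kb. In bacteria it is maintained through a high-copy ColE1/pUC-type origin and selected with ampicillin via the β-lactamase gene. The remaining bacterial annotations (partial lacI, rop, bom, lacZα and tetracycline-resistance sequences, plus lac promoter/operator elements) are backbone remnants with no stated function.

The retroviral cassette is bounded by 5′ and 3′ long terminal repeats from murine embryonic stem cell virus. The 5′ LTR serves as the promoter, consistent with the MESV promoter listed in the record. It is followed by the MESV Ψ packaging signal and a truncated, start-codon-less gag segment, which together allow the genomic RNA to be encapsidated when viral proteins are supplied in trans by a packaging system. The roughly 1.2 kb caspase-1 coding sequence was cloned between NotI and SalI sites. The record lists an N-terminal Myc tag, although this tag is not separately annotated in the feature table. Downstream, an EMCV IRES drives translation of EGFP from the same bicistronic transcript, so green fluorescence marks transduced cells and can be used to track or sort those expressing the caspase.

The stated purpose is expression of a mammalian inflammatory caspase in mammalian cells. The associated publication concerns the evolution and redesign of inflammatory caspases with respect to interleukin-1β processing.
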