Addgene plasmid #183359: pMSCV-IRES-GFP-human-Caspase-1
Purpose: Expression of mammalian inflammatory caspase gene in mammalian cells by retroviral transduction
Depositing lab: Jonathan Kagan. Depositing organization: Boston Children's Hospital. Publication: Evolution-inspired redesign of the LPS receptor caspase-4 into an interleukin-1beta converting enzyme. Devant P, Cao A, Kagan JC. Sci Immunol. 2021 Aug 10;6(62). doi: 10.1126/sciimmunol.abh3567. PubMed 34734155.
Backbone
  Vector backbone: pMSCV-IRES-EGFP
  Backbone size w/o insert (bp): 6400
  Vector type: Retroviral
Growth in bacteria
  Bacterial resistance: Ampicillin, 100 μg/mL
  Growth temperature: 37°C
  Growth strain: NEB Stable
  Copy number: High Copy
Gene/Insert
  Gene/Insert name: Caspase-1
  Species: H. sapiens (human)
  Insert size (bp): 1200
  Entrez Gene: CASP1 (a.k.a. ICE, IL1BC, P45)
  Promoter: MESV
  Tag / fusion protein: Myc (N terminal on insert)
  Cloning method: Restriction Enzyme; 5′ cloning site NotI (not destroyed); 3′ cloning site SalI (not destroyed)
  Sequencing primers: 5′ MSCV-fwd; 3′ MSCV-rev
Terms and licenses: Academic/Nonprofit Terms; Industry Terms: Not Available to Industry
How to cite: pMSCV-IRES-GFP-human-Caspase-1 was a gift from Jonathan Kagan (Addgene plasmid # 183359 ; http://n2t.net/addgene:183359 ; RRID:Addgene_183359)
